>Addgene plasmid #118996 | pFGL1259 | addgene full sequence | sequence record 232222 | Addgene NGS Result
CTCGACAATCACGAGCGAGCGAACAAACAGGCAGAGTTACAAACGCCATCACTACGCCTTGTCTTTTCGT
CTCTGTTACGTGTCGCCACCCCCATGCGAGCTACACGTCTGCGCCTGAAGTCACAAGGCTTGCAATTTCA
TGACGATGAACAACACTGACACTTCTGTTACAGAGCACCTCGAACTAAGCCCAGCGCCAGCTTCAATGCT
CGCCGCGATCCCCAGCCTCTGGTCAACCCTCGCTCAGGTGAGGCAGACGAATCGTAAGTTGCGCCAACAC
CGCTCCTACACCGCCAAGACCCATACCGCCGTCGCATTTGGACAAGCACAAGACTGATTTGACCGTGGCA
TAGATTCATTGGCAAGACGGGAGGAGAGATTTTCCACGAGATGATGCTGAGGCAAAACGTCAAGCATATC
TGTAAGCGTCTAATTCTACAAATTCCTACCCTCGATTTCAACCACATATTCAACCACATATTCTGACACA
TGAGTCACAGTCGGTTACCCTGGCGGTGCTATCCTTCCCGTGTTCGACGCGATCTACAACTCGAAGCACA
TCGACTTTGTTCTGCCCAAGCATGAGCAAGGCGCCGGCCACATGGCAGAGGGCTATGCTCGCGCTTCAGG
CAAACCCGGCGTTGTTCTCGTCACCTCCGGCCCCGGTGCCACAAATGTCATCACTCCCATGGCCGACGCT
CTTGCCGACGGTACACCTCTGGTTGTATTCTCAGGACAGGTTGTTACCTCTGATATTGGAAGCGACGCCT
TCCAGGAGGCCGACGTCATAGGCATCTCCCGGTCTTGCACCAAGTGGAACGTCATGGTTAAGAGCGCTGA
CGAGCTCCCGAGGAGAATTAACGAGGCCTTTGAGATTGCCACCAGTGGGCGACCTGGGCCTGTCTTGGTC
GATCTGCCCAAGGACGTCACGGCTAGTGTGCTGAGGAGGGCTATCCCCACCGAGACCTCGATTCCCTCTA
TTAGCGCAGCAGCACGGGCTGTCCAAGAGGCAGGCCGAAAGCAGCTTGAGCACTCCATCAAACGCGTAGC
CGATCTCGTCAACATTGCCAAGAAGCCCGTCATATATGCCGGCCAAGGTGTCATTTTGTCGGAAGGCGGC
GTTGAACTTCTCAAGGCGCTTGCCGACAAGGCCTCGATTCCTGTCACCACCACTCTGCATGGTCTGGGAG
CCTTTGACGAGCTCGACGAGAAGGCACTGCACATGCTTGGTATGCACGGTTCGGCTTATGCCAACATGTC
CATGCAAGAGGCCGATTTGATCATTGCCCTTGGTGGCCGCTTCGATGACCGTGTCACTGGCAGCATCCCC
AAATTTGCTCCTGCCGCCAAGCTAGCTGCTGCTGAAGGACGCGGAGGTATTGTCCACTTCGAGATTATGC
CCAAGAACATCAACAAGGTCGTCCAAGCAACAGAGGCCATTGAGGGCGACGTTGCTTCGAACTTGAAGCT
GTTGCTCCCCAAGATTGAACAACGATCCATGACCGATCGCAAGGAGTGGTTCGACCAGATCAAGGAGTGG
AAGGAGAAGTGGCCTCTGTCACATTATGAGAGGGCCGAGCGTAGTGGTCTCATCAAGCCTCAGACTCTGA
TCGAGGAGCTGAGCAACCTGACTGCTGACCGCAAGGACATGACCTACATCACAACCGGTGTTGGCCAGCA
CCAAATGTGGACAGCACAACATTTCAGGTGGAGGCACCCACGGTCCATGATCACCTCTGGCGGTTTGGGA
ACCATGGGATATGGTCTGCCGGCAGCGATTGGCGCCAAGGTTGCTAGGCCAGATGCTTTGGTCATTGACA
TCGACGGCGACGCATCGTTCAACATGACTCTGACAGAGCTTTCGACGGCGGCACAGTTCAACATTGGCGT
CAAGGTCATTGTCTTGAACAACGAGGAGCAGGGAATGGTGACCCAATGGCAGAACTTGTTCTACGAGGAC
CGCTACTCACATACACACCAGCGCAACCCAGACTTCATGAAGCTCGCCGATGCAATGGACGTTCAACATC
GCCGTGTTTCGAAGCCTGACGATGTCGTTGATGCTCTGACGTGGCTGATCAACACCGACGGCCCCGCTCT
GCTTGAGGTGATGACTGATAAGAAGGTTCCTGTTCTGCCCATGGTGCCCGGAGGTAACGGCCTGCACGAG
TTCATCACGTTTGATGCCAGTAAGTAATATATCCAATGCACTCCTGTGGCCCATTTTGAGCCTTGGGTAT
GATTCTAGTTCAACTTGCTAACCAGTGCATCAACTCGTATAGGCAAGGATAAGCAACGGAGAGAGCTGAT
GCGCGCGAGGACGAATGGCCTGCACGGTTAAGTTGATAATGGGAATTGATTATTGCACGGGAATTTGCAT
CTCGACTAAATCATTCCACTCAACATTCAGGCTCCTCTGCGCACGTAAAGTGCCAAAGGCAATACCCTGC
TCGGTGGAATGCCGCCGGGCTTGTCGATTTTACGCACATATGCGCATTCTTGACTTGAAGCGGAGGAGTT
CTTCGTTGCGGGTTACAGTGTTTTAATAAAAGAATGGTCAAATCAAACTGCTAGATATACCTGTCAGACA
CTCTAGTTGTTGACCCCTATACTCTTAATACATCAGACAGTACATGCATGTTGCATGATGATGCTCGAGA
ATTCGAGCTCGGTACCGTGAGCAAGGGCGAGGAGCTGTTCACCGGGGTGGTGCCCATCCTGGTCGAGCTG
GACGGCGACGTAAACGGCCACAAGTTCAGCGTGTCCGGCGAGGGCGAGGGCGATGCCACCTACGGCAAGC
TGACCCTGAAGTTCATCTGCACCACCGGCAAGCTGCCCGTGCCCTGGCCCACCCTCGTGACCACCCTGAC
CTACGGCGTGCAGTGCTTCAGCCGCTACCCCGACCACATGAAGCAGCACGACTTCTTCAAGTCCGCCATG
CCCGAAGGCTACGTCCAGGAGCGCACCATCTTCTTCAAGGACGACGGCAACTACAAGACCCGCGCCGAGG
TGAAGTTCGAGGGCGACACCCTGGTGAACCGCATCGAGCTGAAGGGCATCGACTTCAAGGAGGACGGCAA
CATCCTGGGGCACAAGCTGGAGTACAACTACAACAGCCACAACGTCTATATCATGGCCGACAAGCAGAAG
AACGGCATCAAGGTGAACTTCAAGATCCGCCACAACATCGAGGACGGCAGCGTGCAGCTCGCCGACCACT
ACCAGCAGAACACCCCCATCGGCGACGGCCCCGTGCTGCTGCCCGACAACCACTACCTGAGCACCCAGTC
CGCCCTGAGCAAAGACCCCAACGAGAAGCGCGATCACATGGTCCTGCTGGAGTTCGTGACCGCCGCCGGG
ATCACTCTCGGCATGGACGAGCTGTACAAGGGATCCACTAGTTCTAGAGTCGACCTGCAGGCATGCTCCA
CAGGGACAAATACCCTCCAGGGGTAATTCTATTTTGGACAAAAAGTTGGAACTTTTGTGATACCATGGTG
TTAAGAATGTCTTATGGACAAGGGGACGATACATTTGAGCTGCGGGAATGGTTAGCGGCTTGTGTAAATA
TTGCATCATTTTTTTTTTCTCTTTTACTTTTTTCTTCTTCTTCTGGCTTGGTATTCGTGCGTTTAATTCG
TTTCATTCTTCTACTTTATTCGAAGCACATTCCTTGCGTCATCAGTATCATTGATACAAGTGATGTTTCC
AACTGAACAAATGTTACAACATTGGTCCGTTCCAGCCTTTGTTCATGAGCAGCACCGGTATTTGAACCTC
CAGGTTAGAGTAGCCTGGGAAATGCAACGAGCATTCTGCCTAATACTAGCTGCCACTCGAAGGCATTTAT
AGTTTTGCTGAGGTTTCAATGACGCCCCTCTGAAGACAAAGTAGCACAACGGCATTGACGAGACTACTAC
TGGTGGTTGAACTGACTTTTGCACCTTGCTGCTGCTCTTTGGAAGAGGCTTGACCATCCACTGCGGAAGA
GGTGCTTGTTGCCTTGGGATTTACTTACTTGTCCGTCATCTTGGCGGACTGGGCCGAGCAACCAACCAGC
ATCAACCTTGGTCGCAGAAGACATTTTGAATCTTGGCAAAGTGTGCTATCTATTTTGGGCGTGGAAATGG
TTCTTGAGTTTGTTAGGTGGGCCCTGGGAGGGATGCGCGGTCAACTCCTCACGACTGCATAAATCTAATG
GAGATGAAGGTGTCGTTGGAGAAGTTGCAGATTATATCGGTGCATGAAGCATTTGAACAGTCCCAAATTA
TACCACTTTCATCGATACAATTCTGTCAATGACTGGTTGTGAAGCTTGGCACTGGCCGTCGTTTTACAAC
GTCGTGACTGGGAAAACCCTGGCGTTACCCAACTTAATCGCCTTGCAGCACATCCCCCTTTCGCCAGCTG
GCGTAATAGCGAAGAGGCCCGCACCGATCGCCCTTCCCAACAGTTGCGCAGCCTGAATGGCGAATGCTAG
AGCAGCTTGAGCTTGGATCAGATTGTCGTTTCCCGCCTTCAGTTTAAACTATCAGTGTTTGACAGGATAT
ATTGGCGGGTAAACCTAAGAGAAAAGAGCGTTTATTAGAATAATCGGATATTTAAAAGGGCGTGAAAAGG
TTTATCCGTTGGTCCATTTGTATGTCCATGCCAACCACAGGGTTCCCCTCGGGATCAAAGTACTTTGATC
CAACCCCTCCGCTGCTATAGTGCAGTCGGCTTCTGACGTTCAGTGCAGCCGTCTTCTGAAAACGACATGT
CGCACAAGTCCTAAGTTACGCGACAGGCTGCCGCCCTGCCCTTTTCCTGGCGTTTTCTTGTCGCGTGTTT
TAGTCGCATAAAGTAGAATACTTGCGACTAGAACCGGAGACATTACGCCATGAACAAGAGCGCCGCCGCT
GGCCTGCTGGGCTATGCCCGCGTCAGCACCGACGACCAGGACTTGACCAACCAACGGGCCGAACTGCACG
CGGCCGGCTGCACCAAGCTGTTTTCCGAGAAGATCACCGGCACCAGGCGCGACCGCCCGGAGCTGGCCAG
GATGCTTGACCACCTACGCCCTGGCGACGTTGTGACAGTGACCAGGCTAGACCGCCTGGCCCGCAGCACC
CGCGACCTACTGGACATTGCCGAGCGCATCCAGGAGGCCGGCGCGGGCCTGCGTAGCCTGGCAGAGCCGT
GGGCCGACACCACCACGCCGGCCGGCCGCATGGTGTTGACCGTGTTCGCCGGCATTGCCGAGTTCGAGCG
TTCCCTAATCATCGACCGCACCCGGAGCGGGCGCGAGGCCGCCAAGGCCCGAGGCGTGAAGTTTGGCCCC
CGCCCTACCCTCACCCCGGCACAGATCGCGCACGCCCGCGAGCTGATCGACCAGGAAGGCCGCACCGTGA
AAGAGGCGGCTGCACTGCTTGGCGTGCATCGCTCGACCCTGTACCGCGCACTTGAGCGCAGCGAGGAAGT
GACGCCCACCGAGGCCAGGCGGCGCGGTGCCTTCCGTGAGGACGCATTGACCGAGGCCGACGCCCTGGCG
GCCGCCGAGAATGAACGCCAAGAGGAACAAGCATGAAACCGCACCAGGACGGCCAGGACGAACCGTTTTT
CATTACCGAAGAGATCGAGGCGGAGATGATCGCGGCCGGGTACGTGTTCGAGCCGCCCGCGCACGTCTCA
ACCGTGCGGCTGCATGAAATCCTGGCCGGTTTGTCTGATGCCAAGCTGGCGGCCTGGCCGGCCAGCTTGG
CCGCTGAAGAAACCGAGCGCCGCCGTCTAAAAAGGTGATGTGTATTTGAGTAAAACAGCTTGCGTCATGC
GGTCGCTGCGTATATGATGCGATGAGTAAATAAACAAATACGCAAGGGGAACGCATGAAGGTTATCGCTG
TACTTAACCAGAAAGGCGGGTCAGGCAAGACGACCATCGCAACCCATCTAGCCCGCGCCCTGCAACTCGC
CGGGGCCGATGTTCTGTTAGTCGATTCCGATCCCCAGGGCAGTGCCCGCGATTGGGCGGCCGTGCGGGAA
GATCAACCGCTAACCGTTGTCGGCATCGACCGCCCGACGATTGACCGCGACGTGAAGGCCATCGGCCGGC
GCGACTTCGTAGTGATCGACGGAGCGCCCCAGGCGGCGGACTTGGCTGTGTCCGCGATCAAGGCAGCCGA
CTTCGTGCTGATTCCGGTGCAGCCAAGCCCTTACGACATATGGGCCACCGCCGACCTGGTGGAGCTGGTT
AAGCAGCGCATTGAGGTCACGGATGGAAGGCTACAAGCGGCCTTTGTCGTGTCGCGGGCGATCAAAGGCA
CGCGCATCGGCGGTGAGGTTGCCGAGGCGCTGGCCGGGTACGAGCTGCCCATTCTTGAGTCCCGTATCAC
GCAGCGCGTGAGCTACCCAGGCACTGCCGCCGCCGGCACAACCGTTCTTGAATCAGAACCCGAGGGCGAC
GCTGCCCGCGAGGTCCAGGCGCTGGCCGCTGAAATTAAATCAAAACTCATTTGAGTTAATGAGGTAAAGA
GAAAATGAGCAAAAGCACAAACACGCTAAGTGCCGGCCGTCCGAGCGCACGCAGCAGCAAGGCTGCAACG
TTGGCCAGCCTGGCAGACACGCCAGCCATGAAGCGGGTCAACTTTCAGTTGCCGGCGGAGGATCACACCA
AGCTGAAGATGTACGCGGTACGCCAAGGCAAGACCATTACCGAGCTGCTATCTGAATACATCGCGCAGCT
ACCAGAGTAAATGAGCAAATGAATAAATGAGTAGATGAATTTTAGCGGCTAAAGGAGGCGGCATGGAAAA
TCAAGAACAACCAGGCACCGACGCCGTGGAATGCCCCATGTGTGGAGGAACGGGCGGTTGGCCAGGCGTA
AGCGGCTGGGTTGCCTGCCGGCCCTGCAATGGCACTGGAACCCCCAAGCCCGAGGAATCGGCGTGAGCGG
TCGCAAACCATCCGGCCCGGTACAAATCGGCGCGGCGCTGGGTGATGACCTGGTGGAGAAGTTGAAGGCC
GCGCAGGCCGCCCAGCGGCAACGCATCGAGGCAGAAGCACGCCCCGGTGAATCGTGGCAAGCGGCCGCTG
ATCGAATCCGCAAAGAATCCCGGCAACCGCCGGCAGCCGGTGCGCCGTCGATTAGGAAGCCGCCCAAGGG
CGACGAGCAACCAGATTTTTTCGTTCCGATGCTCTATGACGTGGGCACCCGCGATAGTCGCAGCATCATG
GACGTGGCCGTTTTCCGTCTGTCGAAGCGTGACCGACGAGCTGGCGAGGTGATCCGCTACGAGCTTCCAG
ACGGGCACGTAGAGGTTTCCGCAGGGCCGGCCGGCATGGCCAGTGTGTGGGATTACGACCTGGTACTGAT
GGCGGTTTCCCATCTAACCGAATCCATGAACCGATACCGGGAAGGGAAGGGAGACAAGCCCGGCCGCGTG
TTCCGTCCACACGTTGCGGACGTACTCAAGTTCTGCCGGCGAGCCGATGGCGGAAAGCAGAAAGACGACC
TGGTAGAAACCTGCATTCGGTTAAACACCACGCACGTTGCCATGCAGCGTACGAAGAAGGCCAAGAACGG
CCGCCTGGTGACGGTATCCGAGGGTGAAGCCTTGATTAGCCGCTACAAGATCGTAAAGAGCGAAACCGGG
CGGCCGGAGTACATCGAGATCGAGCTAGCTGATTGGATGTACCGCGAGATCACAGAAGGCAAGAACCCGG
ACGTGCTGACGGTTCACCCCGATTACTTTTTGATCGATCCCGGCATCGGCCGTTTTCTCTACCGCCTGGC
ACGCCGCGCCGCAGGCAAGGCAGAAGCCAGATGGTTGTTCAAGACGATCTACGAACGCAGTGGCAGCGCC
GGAGAGTTCAAGAAGTTCTGTTTCACCGTGCGCAAGCTGATCGGGTCAAATGACCTGCCGGAGTACGATT
TGAAGGAGGAGGCGGGGCAGGCTGGCCCGATCCTAGTCATGCGCTACCGCAACCTGATCGAGGGCGAAGC
ATCCGCCGGTTCCTAATGTACGGAGCAGATGCTAGGGCAAATTGCCCTAGCAGGGGAAAAAGGTCGAAAA
GGTCTCTTTCCTGTGGATAGCACGTACATTGGGAACCCAAAGCCGTACATTGGGAACCGGAACCCGTACA
TTGGGAACCCAAAGCCGTACATTGGGAACCGGTCACACATGTAAGTGACTGATATAAAAGAGAAAAAAGG
CGATTTTTCCGCCTAAAACTCTTTAAAACTTATTAAAACTCTTAAAACCCGCCTGGCCTGTGCATAACTG
TCTGGCCAGCGCACAGCCGAAGAGCTGCAAAAAGCGCCTACCCTTCGGTCGCTGCGCTCCCTACGCCCCG
CCGCTTCGCGTCGGCCTATCGCGGCCGCTGGCCGCTCAAAAATGGCTGGCCTACGGCCAGGCAATCTACC
AGGGCGCGGACAAGCCGCGCCGTCGCCACTCGACCGCCGGCGCCCACATCAAGGCACCCTGCCTCGCGCG
TTTCGGTGATGACGGTGAAAACCTCTGACACATGCAGCTCCCGGAGACGGTCACAGCTTGTCTGTAAGCG
GATGCCGGGAGCAGACAAGCCCGTCAGGGCGCGTCAGCGGGTGTTGGCGGGTGTCGGGGCGCAGCCATGA
CCCAGTCACGTAGCGATAGCGGAGTGTATACTGGCTTAACTATGCGGCATCAGAGCAGATTGTACTGAGA
GTGCACCATATGCGGTGTGAAATACCGCACAGATGCGTAAGGAGAAAATACCGCATCAGGCGCTCTTCCG
CTTCCTCGCTCACTGACTCGCTGCGCTCGGTCGTTCGGCTGCGGCGAGCGGTATCAGCTCACTCAAAGGC
GGTAATACGGTTATCCACAGAATCAGGGGATAACGCAGGAAAGAACATGTGAGCAAAAGGCCAGCAAAAG
GCCAGGAACCGTAAAAAGGCCGCGTTGCTGGCGTTTTTCCATAGGCTCCGCCCCCCTGACGAGCATCACA
AAAATCGACGCTCAAGTCAGAGGTGGCGAAACCCGACAGGACTATAAAGATACCAGGCGTTTCCCCCTGG
AAGCTCCCTCGTGCGCTCTCCTGTTCCGACCCTGCCGCTTACCGGATACCTGTCCGCCTTTCTCCCTTCG
GGAAGCGTGGCGCTTTCTCATAGCTCACGCTGTAGGTATCTCAGTTCGGTGTAGGTCGTTCGCTCCAAGC
TGGGCTGTGTGCACGAACCCCCCGTTCAGCCCGACCGCTGCGCCTTATCCGGTAACTATCGTCTTGAGTC
CAACCCGGTAAGACACGACTTATCGCCACTGGCAGCAGCCACTGGTAACAGGATTAGCAGAGCGAGGTAT
GTAGGCGGTGCTACAGAGTTCTTGAAGTGGTGGCCTAACTACGGCTACACTAGAAGGACAGTATTTGGTA
TCTGCGCTCTGCTGAAGCCAGTTACCTTCGGAAAAAGAGTTGGTAGCTCTTGATCCGGCAAACAAACCAC
CGCTGGTAGCGGTGGTTTTTTTGTTTGCAAGCAGCAGATTACGCGCAGAAAAAAAGGATCTCAAGAAGAT
CCTTTGATCTTTTCTACGGGGTCTGACGCTCAGTGGAACGAAAACTCACGTTAAGGGCTGATGAATCCCC
TAATGATTTTGGTAAAAATCATTAAGTTAAGGTGGATACACATCTTGTCATATGATCAAATGGTTTCGCG
AAAAATCAATAATCAGACAACAAGATGTGCGAACTCGATATTTTACACGACTCTCTTTACCAATTCTGCC
CCGAATTACACTTAAAACGACTCAACAGCTTAACGTTGGCTTGCCACGCCTTACTTGACTGTAAAACTCT
CACTCTTACCGAACTTGGCCGTAACCTGCCAACCAAAGCGAGAACAAAACATAACATCAAACGAATCGAC
CGATTGTTAGGTAATCGTCACCTCCACAAAGAGCGACTCGCTGTATACCGTTGGCATGCTAGCTTTATCT
GTTCGGGCAATACGATGCCCATTGTACTTGTTGACTGGTCTGATATTCGTGAGCAAAAACGACTTATGGT
ATTGCGAGCTTCAGTCGCACTACACGGTCGTTCTGTTACTCTTTATGAGAAAGCGTTCCCGCTTTCAGAG
CAATGTTCAAAGAAAGCTCATGACCAATTTCTAGCCGACCTTGCGAGCATTCTACCGAGTAACACCACAC
CGCTCATTGTCAGTGATGCTGGCTTTAAAGTGCCATGGTATAAATCCGTTGAGAAGCTGGGTTGGTACTG
GTTAAGTCGAGTAAGAGGAAAAGTACAATATGCAGACCTAGGAGCGGAAAACTGGAAACCTATCAGCAAC
TTACATGATATGTCATCTAGTCACTCAAAGACTTTAGGCTATAAGAGGCTGACTAAAAGCAATCCAATCT
CATGCCAAATTCTATTGTATAAATCTCGCTCTAAAGGCCGAAAAAATCAGCGCTCGACACGGACTCATTG
TCACCACCCGTCACCTAAAATCTACTCAGCGTCGGCAAAGGAGCCATGGGTTCTAGCAACTAACTTACCT
GTTGAAATTCGAACACCCAAACAACTTGTTAATATCTATTCGAAGCGAATGCAGATTGAAGAAACCTTCC
GAGACTTGAAAAGTCCTGCCTACGGACTAGGCCTACGCCATAGCCGAACGAGCAGCTCAGAGCGTTTTGA
TATCATGCTGCTAATCGCCCTGATGCTTCAACTAACATGTTGGCTTGCGGGCGTTCATGCTCAGAAACAA
GGTTGGGACAAGCACTTCCAGGCTAACACAGTCAGAAATCGAAACGTACTCTCAACAGTTCGCTTAGGCA
TGGAAGTTTTGCGGCATTCTGGCTACACAATAACAAGGGAAGACTTACTCGTGGCTGCAACCCTACTAGC
TCAAAATTTATTCACACATGGTTACGCTTTGGGGAAATTATGAGGGGATCTCTCAGCGTTAAGGGATTTT
GGTCATGCATTCTAGGTACTAAAACAATTCATCCAGTAAAATATAATATTTTATTTTCTCCCAATCAGGC
TTGATCCCCAGTAAGTCAAAAAATAGCTCGACATACTGTTCTTCCCCGATATCCTCCCTGATCGACCGGA
CGCAGAAGGCAATGTCATACCACTTGTCCGCCCTGCCGCTTCTCCCAAGATCAATAAAGCCACTTACTTT
GCCATCTTTCACAAAGATGTTGCTGTCTCCCAGGTCGCCGTGGGAAAAGACAAGTTCCTCTTCGGGCTTT
TCCGTCTTTAAAAAATCATACAGCTCGCGCGGATCTTTAAATGGAGTGTCTTCTTCCCAGTTTTCGCAAT
CCACATCGGCCAGATCGTTATTCAGTAAGTAATCCAATTCGGCTAAGCGGCTGTCTAAGCTATTCGTATA
GGGACAATCCGATATGTCGATGGAGTGAAAGAGCCTGATGCACTCCGCATACAGCTCGATAATCTTTTCA
GGGCTTTGTTCATCTTCATACTCTTCCGAGCAAAGGACGCCATCGGCCTCACTCATGAGCAGATTGCTCC
AGCCATCATGCCGTTCAAAGTGCAGGACCTTTGGAACAGGCAGCTTTCCTTCCAGCCATAGCATCATGTC
CTTTTCCCGTTCCACATCATAGGTGGTCCCTTTATACCGGCTGTCCGTCATTTTTAAATATAGGTTTTCA
TTTTCTCCCACCAGCTTATATACCTTAGCAGGAGACATTCCTTCCGTATCTTTTACGCAGCGGTATTTTT
CGATCAGTTTTTTCAATTCCGGTGATATTCTCATTTTAGCCATTTATTATTTCCTTCCTCTTTTCTACAG
TATTTAAAGATACCCCAAGAAGCTAATTATAACAAGACGAACTCCAATTCACTGTTCCTTGCATTCTAAA
ACCTTAAATACCAGAAAACAGCTTTTTCAAAGTTGTTTTCAAAGTTGGCGTATAACATAGTATCGACGGA
GCCGATTTTGAAACCGCGGTGATCACAGGCAGCAACGCTCTGTCATCGTTACAATCAACATGCTACCCTC
CGCGAGATCATCCGTGTTTCAAACCCGGCAGCTTAGTTGCCGTTCTTCCGAATAGCATCGGTAACATGAG
CAAAGTCTGCCGCCTTACAACGGCTCTCCCGCTGACGCCGTCCCGGACTGATGGGCTGCCTGTATCGAGT
GGTGATTTTGTGCCGAGCTGCCGGTCGGGGAGCTGTTGGCTGGCTGGTGGCAGGATATATTGTGGTGTAA
ACAAATTGACGCTTAGACAACTTAATAACACATTGCGGACGTTTTTAATGTACTGAATTAACGCCGAATT
AATTCGGGGGATCTGGATTTTAGTACTGGATTTTGGTTTTAGGAATTAGAAATTTTATTGATAGAAGTAT
TTTACAAATACAAATACATACTAAGGGTTTCTTATATGCTCAACACATGAGCGAAACCCTATAGGAACCC
TAATTCCCTTATCTGGGAACTACTCACACATTATTATGGAGAAA
Features (pLannotate 1.2.2; 17 found; start..end, strand, type, name):
    503..2185    +  CDS            ILV2 (fragment): ILVB_YEAST - Also known as SMR1. Experimental evidence at protein level: Swiss-Prot protein existence level 1. From Saccharomyces cerevisiae (strain ATCC 204508 / S288c) (Baker's yeast).
   2659..2676    +  misc_feature   MCS (fragment): pUC18/19 multiple cloning site
   2677..3390    +  CDS            EGFP: EGFP is a basic (constitutively fluorescent) green fluorescent protein published in 1996, derived from Aequorea victoria. It is reported to be a rapidly-maturing weak dimer with moderate acid sensitivity.
   3403..3426    +  misc_feature   MCS (fragment): pUC18/19 multiple cloning site
   4320..4474    +  CDS            lacZα (fragment): LacZα fragment of β-galactosidase; lacZ fragment
   4540..4564    +  misc_feature   RB T-DNA repeat: right border repeat from nopaline C58 T-DNA
   4904..5305    +  CDS            Y4CG_SINFN (fragment): Protein inferred from homology: Swiss-Prot protein existence level 3. From Sinorhizobium fredii (strain NBRC 101917 / NGR234).
   5865..6494    +  CDS            pVS1 StaA: stability protein from the Pseudomonas plasmid pVS1 (Heeb et al., 2000)
   6923..7996    +  CDS            pVS1 RepA: replication protein from the Pseudomonas plasmid pVS1 (Heeb et al., 2000)
   8062..8256    +  rep_origin     pVS1 oriV: origin of replication for the Pseudomonas plasmid pVS1 (Heeb et al., 2000)
   8459..8498    +  CDS            rop (fragment): Rop protein, which maintains plasmids at low copy number; rop
   8600..8740    +  misc_feature   bom: basis of mobility region from pBR322
   8926..9514    -  rep_origin     ori: high-copy-number ColE1/pMB1/pBR322/pUC origin of replication
   9622..9691    -  ncRNA          RNA-OUT: Accession: RF00240 - RNA-OUT
  10939..11733   -  CDS            KanR: aminoglycoside phosphotransferase; aphA-3; confers resistance to kanamycin
  12158..12182   +  misc_feature   LB T-DNA repeat: left border repeat from nopaline C58 T-DNA
  12260..12434   -  polyA_signal   CaMV poly(A) signal: cauliflower mosaic virus polyadenylation signal
