[The description below was written by a language model from this plasmid's Addgene catalogue record and pLannotate feature annotations shown in this document.]
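Description:
pFGL1259 is a fungal expression and tagging vector made by inserting an eGFP coding sequence, lacking both its start and stop codons, into the pFGL1010 backbone between KpnI and BamHI sites, both of which remain intact. The feature table shows that the backbone is a binary T-DNA plasmid. Nopaline-type left and right border repeats are present, along with the pVS1 replication and stability functions (RepA, StaA, oriV) that maintain a plasmid in Agrobacterium. A ColE1/pMB1-type origin with the pBR322 bom region supports high-copy propagation in E. coli. Bacterial selection is by kanamycin, through an aminoglycoside phosphotransferase gene that lies outside the borders.

Between the borders, the EGFP open reading frame is flanked on both sides by remnants of a pUC-type multiple cloning site. The record describes the insert as promoterless, so the plasmid cannot express GFP by itself. With no initiation or termination codon, the cassette appears designed as a building block: a promoter and gene fragments can be cloned in frame on either side to produce GFP fusion proteins. The same region carries an acetolactate synthase-like gene, annotated by homology to yeast ILV2. This most likely corresponds to the catalogued sulfonylurea (chlorimuron ethyl) resistance marker used to select fungal transformants. A CaMV polyadenylation signal and a lacZα fragment are also annotated.

The associated publication concerns centromere dynamics in the cereal blast fungus, which suggests use in fluorescent tagging of fungal proteins via Agrobacterium-mediated transformation, though the record does not say so explicitly. The sequenced record is 12,434 nt, longer than the catalogued total of 11,094 bp, and the record does not explain this discrepancy.
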