Addgene plasmid #118996: pFGL1259
Purpose: GFP (without start and stop codons) in pFGL1010
Depositing lab: Naweed Naqvi. Depositing organization: Temasek Life Sciences Laboratory. Publication: Cellular Dynamics and Genomic Identity of Centromeres in Cereal Blast Fungus. Yadav V, Yang F, Reza MH, Liu S, Valent B, Sanyal K, Naqvi NI. MBio. 2019 Jul 30;10(4). pii: mBio.01581-19. doi: 10.1128/mBio.01581-19. PubMed 31363034.
Backbone
  Vector backbone: pFGL1010
  Backbone manufacturer: Naweed Lab
  Backbone size w/o insert (bp): 10383
  Total vector size (bp): 11094
  Modifications to backbone: Insertion of eGFP (without start and stop codons)
  Vector type: Fungal expression
  Selectable markers: Sulfonylurea (Chlorimuron ethyl)
Growth in bacteria
  Bacterial resistance: Kanamycin, 50 μg/mL
  Growth temperature: 37°C
  Growth strain: DH5alpha
  Copy number: High Copy
Gene/Insert
  Gene/Insert name: eGFP
  Species: Synthetic
  Insert size (bp): 726
  Promoter: promoter less
  Cloning method: Restriction Enzyme; 5′ cloning site Kpn I (not destroyed); 3′ cloning site BamH I (not destroyed)
  Sequencing primers: 5′ CATCGGTACCGTGAGCAAGGGCGAGGAGCTGT; 3′ CGCGGATCCCTTGTACAGCTCGTCCATGCC
Terms and licenses: Academic/Nonprofit Terms; Industry Terms: Not Available to Industry
How to cite: pFGL1259 was a gift from Naweed Naqvi (Addgene plasmid # 118996 ; http://n2t.net/addgene:118996 ; RRID:Addgene_118996)
