>Addgene plasmid #118996 | pFGL1259 | depositor partial sequence | sequence record 226285 | eGFP (no start codon, no stop codon)
GGTACCGTGAGCAAGGGCGAGGAGCTGTTCACCGGGGTGGTGCCCATCCTGGTCGAGCTGGACGGCGACG
TAAACGGCCACAAGTTCAGCGTGTCCGGCGAGGGCGAGGGCGATGCCACCTACGGCAAGCTGACCCTGAA
GTTCATCTGCACCACCGGCAAGCTGCCCGTGCCCTGGCCCACCCTCGTGACCACCCTGACCTACGGCGTG
CAGTGCTTCAGCCGCTACCCCGACCACATGAAGCAGCACGACTTCTTCAAGTCCGCCATGCCCGAAGGCT
ACGTCCAGGAGCGCACCATCTTCTTCAAGGACGACGGCAACTACAAGACCCGCGCCGAGGTGAAGTTCGA
GGGCGACACCCTGGTGAACCGCATCGAGCTGAAGGGCATCGACTTCAAGGAGGACGGCAACATCCTGGGG
CACAAGCTGGAGTACAACTACAACAGCCACAACGTCTATATCATGGCCGACAAGCAGAAGAACGGCATCA
AGGTGAACTTCAAGATCCGCCACAACATCGAGGACGGCAGCGTGCAGCTCGCCGACCACTACCAGCAGAA
CACCCCCATCGGCGACGGCCCCGTGCTGCTGCCCGACAACCACTACCTGAGCACCCAGTCCGCCCTGAGC
AAAGACCCCAACGAGAAGCGCGATCACATGGTCCTGCTGGAGTTCGTGACCGCCGCCGGGATCACTCTCG
GCATGGACGAGCTGTACAAGGGATCC
